>Addgene plasmid #191791 | pFA6a-HISMX6-pSAE3 | addgene full sequence | sequence record 377875 | Addgene NGS Result
CGGCCGCGTTCTATAGTGTCACCTAAATCGTATGTGTATGATACATAAGGTTATGTATTAATTGTAGCCG
CGTTCTAACGACAATATGTCCATATGGTGCACTCTCAGTACAATCTGCTCTGATGCCGCATAGTTAAGCC
AGCCCCGACACCCGCCAACACCCGCTGACGCGCCCTGACGGGCTTGTCTGCTCCCGGCATCCGCTTACAG
ACAAGCTGTGACCGTCTCCGGGAGCTGCATGTGTCAGAGGTTTTCACCGTCATCACCGAAACGCGCGAGA
CGAAAGGGCCTCGTGATACGCCTATTTTTATAGGTTAATGTCATGATAATAATGGTTTCTTAGACGTCAG
GTGGCACTTTTCGGGGAAATGTGCGCGGAACCCCTATTTGTTTATTTTTCTAAATACATTCAAATATGTA
TCCGCTCATGAGACAATAACCCTGATAAATGCTTCAATAATATTGAAAAAGGAAGAGTATGAGTATTCAA
CATTTCCGTGTCGCCCTTATTCCCTTTTTTGCGGCATTTTGCCTTCCTGTTTTTGCTCACCCAGAAACGC
TGGTGAAAGTAAAAGATGCTGAAGATCAGTTGGGTGCACGAGTGGGTTACATCGAACTGGATCTCAACAG
CGGTAAGATCCTTGAGAGTTTTCGCCCCGAAGAACGTTTTCCAATGATGAGCACTTTTAAAGTTCTGCTA
TGTGGCGCGGTATTATCCCGTATTGACGCCGGGCAAGAGCAACTCGGTCGCCGCATACACTATTCTCAGA
ATGACTTGGTTGAGTACTCACCAGTCACAGAAAAGCATCTTACGGATGGCATGACAGTAAGAGAATTATG
CAGTGCTGCCATAACCATGAGTGATAACACTGCGGCCAACTTACTTCTGACAACGATCGGAGGACCGAAG
GAGCTAACCGCTTTTTTGCACAACATGGGGGATCATGTAACTCGCCTTGATCGTTGGGAACCGGAGCTGA
ATGAAGCCATACCAAACGACGAGCGTGACACCACGATGCCTGTAGCAATGGCAACAACGTTGCGCAAACT
ATTAACTGGCGAACTACTTACTCTAGCTTCCCGGCAACAATTAATAGACTGGATGGAGGCGGATAAAGTT
GCAGGACCACTTCTGCGCTCGGCCCTTCCGGCTGGCTGGTTTATTGCTGATAAATCTGGAGCCGGTGAGC
GTGGGTCTCGCGGTATCATTGCAGCACTGGGGCCAGATGGTAAGCCCTCCCGTATCGTAGTTATCTACAC
GACGGGGAGTCAGGCAACTATGGATGAACGAAATAGACAGATCGCTGAGATAGGTGCCTCACTGATTAAG
CATTGGTAACTGTCAGACCAAGTTTACTCATATATACTTTAGATTGATTTAAAACTTCATTTTTAATTTA
AAAGGATCTAGGTGAAGATCCTTTTTGATAATCTCATGACCAAAATCCCTTAACGTGAGTTTTCGTTCCA
CTGAGCGTCAGACCCCGTAGAAAAGATCAAAGGATCTTCTTGAGATCCTTTTTTTCTGCGCGTAATCTGC
TGCTTGCAAACAAAAAAACCACCGCTACCAGCGGTGGTTTGTTTGCCGGATCAAGAGCTACCAACTCTTT
TTCCGAAGGTAACTGGCTTCAGCAGAGCGCAGATACCAAATACTGTTCTTCTAGTGTAGCCGTAGTTAGG
CCACCACTTCAAGAACTCTGTAGCACCGCCTACATACCTCGCTCTGCTAATCCTGTTACCAGTGGCTGCT
GCCAGTGGCGATAAGTCGTGTCTTACCGGGTTGGACTCAAGACGATAGTTACCGGATAAGGCGCAGCGGT
CGGGCTGAACGGGGGGTTCGTGCACACAGCCCAGCTTGGAGCGAACGACCTACACCGAACTGAGATACCT
ACAGCGTGAGCTATGAGAAAGCGCCACGCTTCCCGAAGGGAGAAAGGCGGACAGGTATCCGGTAAGCGGC
AGGGTCGGAACAGGAGAGCGCACGAGGGAGCTTCCAGGGGGAAACGCCTGGTATCTTTATAGTCCTGTCG
GGTTTCGCCACCTCTGACTTGAGCGTCGATTTTTGTGATGCTCGTCAGGGGGGCGGAGCCTATGGAAAAA
CGCCAGCAACGCGGCCTTTTTACGGTTCCTGGCCTTTTGCTGGCCTTTTGCTCACATGTTCTTTCCTGCG
TTATCCCCTGATTCTGTGGATAACCGTATTACCGCCTTTGAGTGAGCTGATACCGCTCGCCGCAGCCGAA
CGACCGAGCGCAGCGAGTCAGTGAGCGAGGAAGCGGAAGAGCGCCCAATACGCAAACCGCCTCTCCCCGC
GCGTTGGCCGATTCATTAATGCAGGTTAACCTGGCTTATCGAAATTAATACGACTCACTATAGGGAGACC
GGCAGATCCGCGGCCGCATAGGCCACTAGTGGATCTGATATCATCGATGAATTCGAGCTCGTTTAAACTG
GATGGCGGCGTTAGTATCGAATCGACAGCAGTATAGCGACCAGCATTCACATACGATTGACGCATGATAT
TACTTTCTGCGCACTTAACTTCGCATCTGGGCAGATGATGTCGAGGCGAAAAAAAATATAAATCACGCTA
ACATTTGATTAAAATAGAACAACTACAATATAAAAAAACTATACAAATGACAAGTTCTTGAAAACAAGAA
TCTTTTTATTGTCAGTACTTCACATCAAAACACCTTTGGTTGAGGGAACGTCATTGGTGCCATTGCTAGA
AATAGCTTCTCTTATGGCAACAGCCAAAGCCTTGAACGCACTCTCACTTCTGTGGTGATCGTTGAAACCT
CTCAGACAATCAACATGCAAAGTAATTCTGGCCGCCTCCGCGAAACTTTCCAAAAAGTGTGGAATCATTT
CAGTGGATAAATCACCAATCATCTCTCTCTTCAATCCAAGGTCGATTACAGCAAATGGTCTACTAGATAA
ATCGACTACGGCACGTGATAGCGCCTCATCCAATGGTGCGAACCCAGTACCGAATCTTTTTACACCACGG
ACAGCACCCATTGCTTCTTTGAACGCTTGCCCTAATGCGATACCGCAATCTTCGGTAGTATGGTGATCGT
CAATGTGCAGGTCACCAATACATTCAACAATAAGAGACCAACCAGAGTGTTTTGCCAACGCATGGATCAT
ATGATCCAAAAAGCCAACACCTGTGTGAATATCGATGACCTGTGACTGAGTAGCTTGGGAAGCTACATCG
TCATCCTTCTTTGCAGGAAGAATCGAATCTTTTATTTGAATATAACCACCATTCAGCGAAATAGCGATTT
GAATTTTAGTTTCATTAGTGATACGGGAGATAAACGCCTTGCGCTCCTGAACAGTTTGTTTTTGCTTTTT
TTGGGCTGGTTCTGCCATGGTTGTTTATGTTCGGATGTGATGTGAGAACTGTATCCTAGCAAGATTTTAA
AAGGAAGTATATGAAAGAAGAACCTCAGTGGCAAATCCTAACCTTTTATATTTCTCTACAGGGGCGCGGC
GTGGGGACAATTCAACGCGTCTGTGAGGGGAGCGTTTCCCTGCTCGCAGGTCTGCAGCGAGGAGCCGTAA
TTTTTGCTTCGCGCCGTGCGGCCATCAAAATGTATGGATGCAAATGATTATACATGGGGATGTATGGGCT
AAATGTACGGGCGACAGTCACATCATGCCCCTGAGCTGCGCACGTCAAGACTGTCAAGGAGGGTATTCTG
GGCCTCCATGTCGCTGGCCGGGTGACCCGGCGGGGACGAGGCAAGCTAAACATAGCATTTTATATATTCT
GTTTGTATTATTTAGTAATTGTATCTAGTACATATCCTGTAGCGGTTGGCCTGATTCCTTTTAAGTTAGA
TGACAGGCACACTTTGCATTATCACATCAGACGGAATTGTTCTGCCTAATGGCGGCTATTCTATTTCTGC
TTCATAAATGCAAAGACAGAGTATAAGAATAATTTTAAATTAAAAGCAATGGTCTTATCCTTGCCATAAA
CAGAAGACAACTTGCAAGTAAAACCCGGATCTCAAAATGGCGTACGAAGCTTCAGCTGG
Features (pLannotate 1.2.2; 11 found; start..end, strand, type, name):
     10..28      -  promoter       SP6 promoter: promoter for bacteriophage SP6 RNA polymerase
     91..142     -  misc_feature   bom (fragment): basis of mobility region from pBR322
    244..279     -  CDS            rop (fragment): Rop protein, which maintains plasmids at low copy number; rop
    374..478     +  promoter       AmpR promoter: bla
    479..1339    +  CDS            AmpR: β-lactamase; bla; confers resistance to ampicillin, carbenicillin, and related antibiotics
   1510..2098    +  rep_origin     ori: high-copy-number ColE1/pMB1/pBR322/pUC origin of replication
   2281..2334    +  CDS            lacI (fragment): lac repressor; lacI; The lac repressor binds to the lac operator to inhibit transcription in E. coli. This inhibition can be relieved by adding lactose or isopropyl-β-D-thiogalactopyranoside (IPTG).
   2356..2374    +  promoter       T7 promoter: promoter for bacteriophage T7 RNA polymerase
   2479..2676    -  terminator     TEF terminator: Ashbya gossypii TEF terminator
   2683..3336    -  CDS            HIS3: HIS7_YEAST - Experimental evidence at protein level: Swiss-Prot protein existence level 1. From Saccharomyces cerevisiae (strain ATCC 204508 / S288c) (Baker's yeast).
   3379..3722    -  promoter       TEF promoter: Ashbya gossypii TEF promoter
