[The description below was written by a language model from this plasmid's Addgene catalogue record and pLannotate feature annotations shown in this document.]
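Description:
pFA6a-HISMX6-pSAE3 is a yeast genomic targeting plasmid built on the pFA6a backbone, a family of small E. coli vectors that serve as PCR templates for integrating marker-linked modules into the Saccharomyces cerevisiae genome. It has no yeast origin of replication or centromere in the annotated features, consistent with use as a template rather than as an episome. In bacteria it is maintained through a high-copy ColE1/pUC-type origin and selected with ampicillin via the AmpR β-lactamase gene and its promoter. Short remnants of bom, rop and lacI are backbone leftovers with no functional role. SP6 and T7 promoters flank the insert and serve as sequencing primer sites.

The roughly 1.6 kb insert combines a HIS3 selection cassette with the SAE3 promoter. The marker has the MX architecture: a HIS3-type open reading frame, which the annotation tool matches to the S. cerevisiae protein, is driven by the Ashbya gossypii TEF promoter and ended by the A. gossypii TEF terminator, allowing selection for histidine prototrophy in his3 strains. The SAE3 promoter itself was not picked up by the automated annotation. It presumably lies in the unannotated stretch of about 300 bp between the TEF promoter and the SP6 end of the insert, although the record does not give its boundaries.

The stated purpose is yeast gene induction with a meiotic promoter. The name and vector type suggest that the HISMX6-pSAE3 module is integrated directly upstream of a chosen open reading frame, replacing its native promoter. The gene would then be expressed under SAE3 regulation during meiosis, and integrants would be recovered by histidine selection.
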