Addgene plasmid #191791: pFA6a-HISMX6-pSAE3
Purpose: Yeast gene induction with meiotic promoter
Depositing lab: Dean Dawson. Depositing organization: Oklahoma Medical Research Foundation.
Backbone
  Vector backbone: pFA6a
  Backbone size w/o insert (bp): 2448
  Total vector size (bp): 4049
  Vector type: Yeast genomic targeting
  Selectable markers: HIS3
Growth in bacteria
  Bacterial resistance: Ampicillin, 100 μg/mL
  Growth temperature: 37°C
  Growth strain: DH5alpha
  Copy number: Unknown
Gene/Insert
  Gene/Insert name: HIS3 pSAE3
  Species: S. cerevisiae (budding yeast)
  Insert size (bp): 1601
  Cloning method: Unknown
  Sequencing primers: 5′ SP6; 3′ T7
Terms and licenses: Academic/Nonprofit Terms; Industry Terms: Not Available to Industry
How to cite: pFA6a-HISMX6-pSAE3 was a gift from Dean Dawson (Addgene plasmid # 191791 ; http://n2t.net/addgene:191791 ; RRID:Addgene_191791)
